Addgene plasmid #127773: pTK-EdnrbE1-Citrine
Purpose: Enhancer reporter construct containing the chicken EdnrB enhancer E1 driving Citrine activity
Depositing lab: Tatjana Sauka-Spengler. Depositing organization: University of Oxford. Publication: Early chromatin shaping predetermines multipotent vagal neural crest into neural, neuronal and mesenchymal lineages. Ling ITC, Sauka-Spengler T. Nat Cell Biol. 2019 Dec;21(12):1504-1517. doi: 10.1038/s41556-019-0428-9. Epub 2019 Dec 2. PubMed 31792380.
Backbone
  Vector backbone: pTK
  Vector type: Enhancer reporter construct
Growth in bacteria
  Bacterial resistance: Ampicillin, 100 μg/mL
  Growth temperature: 37°C
  Growth strain: DH5alpha
  Copy number: High Copy
Gene/Insert
  Gene/Insert name: ednrbE1
  Species: G. gallus (chicken)
  Cloning method: Restriction Enzyme; 5′ cloning site BsmB1 (destroyed during cloning); 3′ cloning site BsmB1 (destroyed during cloning)
  Sequencing primers: 5′ -; 3′ -
Terms and licenses: Academic/Nonprofit Terms; Industry Terms: Not Available to Industry
How to cite: pTK-EdnrbE1-Citrine was a gift from Tatjana Sauka-Spengler (Addgene plasmid # 127773 ; http://n2t.net/addgene:127773 ; RRID:Addgene_127773)
