[The description below was written by a language model from this plasmid's Addgene catalogue record and pLannotate feature annotations shown in this document.]
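Description:
pTK-EdnrbE1-Citrine is an enhancer reporter plasmid built on the pTK backbone, designed to test the activity of a chicken (Gallus gallus) regulatory element, enhancer E1 of the EdnrB (endothelin receptor type B) locus. It is maintained in E. coli as a high-copy plasmid through a ColE1/pUC-type origin and is selected with ampicillin via the β-lactamase gene and its native promoter. An f1 phage origin is also present. Short fragments of lacZα, a tetracycline resistance gene and SV40 large T antigen appear in the annotation, and these are most likely non-functional remnants of earlier cloning steps.

The reporter unit runs in one direction. A synthetic polyadenylation signal and an RNA polymerase II pause site from the human α2-globin gene sit at the upstream end, where they serve to block read-through transcription from the backbone that could otherwise create background signal. An unannotated stretch of roughly one kilobase follows, between the pause site and the promoter. This is the likely position of the ednrbE1 insert, which was cloned through BsmBI sites that were destroyed in the process, although the feature table does not label it. Downstream lies the herpes simplex virus thymidine kinase promoter, used in this kind of design as a weak basal promoter, then a chimeric β-globin/immunoglobulin intron that aids expression, the yellow fluorescent protein Citrine, and an SV40 polyadenylation signal (annotated on the reverse strand). Citrine fluorescence is therefore meant to report where and when the enhancer is active. The associated study concerns chromatin regulation in vagal neural crest, which suggests use in tracing enhancer activity in that lineage, though the record does not state the delivery method.
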