Features (pLannotate 1.2.2; 13 found; start..end, strand, type, name):
     17..65      +  polyA_signal   poly(A) signal: synthetic polyadenylation signal
     79..170     +  misc_feature   pause site: RNA polymerase II transcriptional pause signal from the human α2 globin gene
   1222..1367    +  promoter       HSV TK promoter: herpes simplex virus thymidine kinase promoter
   1445..1577    +  intron         chimeric intron: chimera between introns from human β-globin and immunoglobulin heavy chain genes
   1637..2353    +  CDS            Citrine: Citrine is a basic (constitutively fluorescent) yellow fluorescent protein published in 2001, derived from Aequorea victoria. It has moderate acid sensitivity.
   2525..2646    -  polyA_signal   SV40 poly(A) signal: SV40 polyadenylation signal
   2669..2737    -  CDS            large T antigen (fragment): large T antigen from SV40 (simian virus 40)
   2753..2885    +  CDS            TcR (fragment): tetracycline efflux protein; tet; confers resistance to tetracycline
   3065..3653    -  rep_origin     ori: high-copy-number ColE1/pMB1/pBR322/pUC origin of replication
   3824..4684    -  CDS            AmpR: β-lactamase; bla; confers resistance to ampicillin, carbenicillin, and related antibiotics
   4685..4789    -  promoter       AmpR promoter: bla
   4816..5244    +  rep_origin     f1 ori (sequence partly withheld): f1 bacteriophage origin of replication; arrow indicates direction of (+) strand synthesis
   5276..5343    -  CDS            lacZα (fragment): LacZα fragment of β-galactosidase; lacZ fragment
>Addgene plasmid #127773 | pTK-EdnrbE1-Citrine | addgene full sequence | sequence record 250025 | Addgene NGS Result
TACTTGGAGCGGCCGCAATAAAATATCTTTATTTTCATTACATCTGTGTGTTGGTTTTTTGTGTGAATCG
ATAGTACTAACATACGCTCTCCATCAAAACAAAACGAAACAAAACAAACTAGCAAAATAGGCTGTCCCCA
GTGCAAGTGCAGGTGCCAGAACATTTCTCTATCGATAGGTACCGAGCTCGAGTTGCCAGGCAACACAAGG
AAGGTCCTGCTTTCTGGTTGTCCAACTAAAGCTACCCAGATTTAGCTTGCTGGCTCTTCCTTTCCCTTTT
CAATATCTAAATTGCATTACAAGATGATAAGAAATACACTGAATACTCCCACAATGGTTGCTACAGGAAT
GTGATGTAGTTACAGATGAGAAGAGAGATGGTGTGTCTGAATACGAGTGAGGGAAAAGGCAGTTCCCCTA
GACAATGTCTCCCTTTCTCAGAACACTGCCAAGATTCATATTCTGGGACCATGATAAACTGTGGGAAAAC
AATGAATAATTGGCAGTCTCTTACAGTTGCTTCAGAACTCAGAGCTACCATGCAGTTAAGTGACCTCTGG
TTCTCCAAGGTCACAAGGAGGTAAATAATAGGAGAAAGGCAGTAAATGAAGCATTATTGTGCAGACTCTG
TCTGTACTGTATCAGTTCTGTAGAAAAATAAAGGTTTCCTGTGTTCTCTTCCTCCATGGTCTCAATTGTG
TGATTAAGCACAGCACTGTGTGGTGTGAGCTGCTTTGCCCCAGGCTAAGCACTGGGAGGTTCAGGGAAAC
AAAAAGAATCCCAGAATGATGTCGTTTACATAATGAAAGCTTGAGTAAACTGCTTTGTATCTATGGTCTG
GGACATACGGAGTGACCGAGGGGCAGTCCCATGCCCTTGCCTTACAGCAAGAGGTGAGACAAGGGGAGAA
GTGGTCGTGTAGCCTACTTTTCCTTTTCCAAGATGTGTGTGCCTCCTCTACTCTTCTCCCCGAATTTACT
CAGGTCGTAAGAGTATAATTTGCAACACTGTCCCTCCAATGCATGAGCACATTTGCTTCAAATCAGTGAC
TGCATTTCAATATGAAATACACCACTGGGAGAAAGGAGAAACAAGTGTTGGCTAGCCCGGGCTCGAGATC
TGCGATCTAAGTAAGCTTGCTGCTTCATCCCCGTGGCCCGTTGCTCGCGTTTGCTGGCGGTGTCCCCGGA
AGAAATATATTTGCATGTCTTTAGTTCTATGATGACACAAACCCCGCCCAGCGTCTTGTCATTGGCGAAT
TCGAACACGCAGATGCAGTCGGGGCGGCGCGGTCCCAGGTCCACTTCGCATATTAAGGTGACGCGTGTGG
CCTCGAACACCGAGCGACCCTGCAGCGACCCGCTTAACAGCGTCAACAGCGTGCCGCAGATCCCAAGCTT
GCGGCCGCTTAAGCTGCAGAAGTTGGTCGTGAGGCACTGGGCAGGTAAGTATCAAGGTTACAAGACAGGT
TTAAGGAGACCAATAGAAACTGGGCTTGTCGAGACAGAGAAGACTCTTGCGTTTCTGATAGGCACCTATT
GGTCTTACTGACATCCACTTTGCCTTTCTCTCCACAGGTGTCCACTCCCAGGTTCAATACAGCTCTTAAG
CGGCCGCAAGCTAGCTTGCCGCCACCATGGTGAGCAAGGGCGAGGAGCTGTTCACCGGGGTGGTGCCCAT
CCTGGTCGAGCTGGACGGCGACGTAAACGGCCACAAGTTCAGCGTGTCCGGCGAGGGCGAGGGCGATGCC
ACCTACGGCAAGCTGACCCTGAAGTTCATCTGCACCACCGGCAAGCTGCCCGTGCCCTGGCCCACCCTCG
TGACCACCTTCGGCTACGGCCTGATGTGCTTCGCCCGCTACCCCGACCACATGAAGCAGCACGACTTCTT
CAAGTCCGCCATGCCCGAAGGCTACGTCCAGGAGCGCACCATCTTCTTCAAGGACGACGGCAACTACAAG
ACCCGCGCCGAGGTGAAGTTCGAGGGCGACACCCTGGTGAACCGCATCGAGCTGAAGGGCATCGACTTCA
AGGAGGACGGCAACATCCTGGGGCACAAGCTGGAGTACAACTACAACAGCCACAACGTCTATATCATGGC
CGACAAGCAGAAGAACGGCATCAAGGTGAACTTCAAGATCCGCCACAACATCGAGGACGGCAGCGTGCAG
CTCGCCGACCACTACCAGCAGAACACCCCCATCGGCGACGGCCCCGTGCTGCTGCCCGACAACCACTACC
TGAGCTACCAGTCCGCCCTGAGCAAAGACCCCAACGAGAAGCGCGATCACATGGTCCTGCTGGAGTTCGT
GACCGCCGCCGGGATCACTCTCGGCATGGACGAGCTGTACAAGTGAGCCTCTAGACTCCCTCAGCGGCGC
GCCTGGTGTTCCTCGAGATCGGAGTCCTAAATCGACTGCCTTAGCGGTAGGACAGTAGATCAGTCAGCGA
CGTGACGAACCCTCGCAGGATCAAGATCCCACGTGTCTAGAGTCGGGGCGGCCGGCCGCTTCGAGCAGAC
ATGATAAGATACATTGATGAGTTTGGACAAACCACAACTAGAATGCAGTGAAAAAAATGCTTTATTTGTG
AAATTTGTGATGCTATTGCTTTATTTGTAACCATTATAAGCTGCAATAAACAAGTTAACAACAACAATTG
CATTCATTTTATGTTTCAGGTTCAGGGGGAGGTGTGGGAGGTTTTTTAAAGCAAGTAAAACCTCTACAAA
TGTGGTAAAATCGATAAGGATCCGTCGACCGATGCCCTTGAGAGCCTTCAACCCAGTCAGCTCCTTCCGG
TGGGCGCGGGGCATGACTATCGTCGCCGCACTTATGACTGTCTTCTTTATCATGCAACTCGTAGGACAGG
TGCCGGCAGCGCTCTTCCGCTTCCTCGCTCACTGACTCGCTGCGCTCGGTCGTTCGGCTGCGGCGAGCGG
TATCAGCTCACTCAAAGGCGGTAATACGGTTATCCACAGAATCAGGGGATAACGCAGGAAAGAACATGTG
AGCAAAAGGCCAGCAAAAGGCCAGGAACCGTAAAAAGGCCGCGTTGCTGGCGTTTTTCCATAGGCTCCGC
CCCCCTGACGAGCATCACAAAAATCGACGCTCAAGTCAGAGGTGGCGAAACCCGACAGGACTATAAAGAT
ACCAGGCGTTTCCCCCTGGAAGCTCCCTCGTGCGCTCTCCTGTTCCGACCCTGCCGCTTACCGGATACCT
GTCCGCCTTTCTCCCTTCGGGAAGCGTGGCGCTTTCTCATAGCTCACGCTGTAGGTATCTCAGTTCGGTG
TAGGTCGTTCGCTCCAAGCTGGGCTGTGTGCACGAACCCCCCGTTCAGCCCGACCGCTGCGCCTTATCCG
GTAACTATCGTCTTGAGTCCAACCCGGTAAGACACGACTTATCGCCACTGGCAGCAGCCACTGGTAACAG
GATTAGCAGAGCGAGGTATGTAGGCGGTGCTACAGAGTTCTTGAAGTGGTGGCCTAACTACGGCTACACT
AGAAGAACAGTATTTGGTATCTGCGCTCTGCTGAAGCCAGTTACCTTCGGAAAAAGAGTTGGTAGCTCTT
GATCCGGCAAACAAACCACCGCTGGTAGCGGTGGTTTTTTTGTTTGCAAGCAGCAGATTACGCGCAGAAA
AAAAGGATCTCAAGAAGATCCTTTGATCTTTTCTACGGGGTCTGACGCTCAGTGGAACGAAAACTCACGT
TAAGGGATTTTGGTCATGAGATTATCAAAAAGGATCTTCACCTAGATCCTTTTAAATTAAAAATGAAGTT
TTAAATCAATCTAAAGTATATATGAGTAAACTTGGTCTGACAGTTACCAATGCTTAATCAGTGAGGCACC
TATCTCAGCGATCTGTCTATTTCGTTCATCCATAGTTGCCTGACTCCCCGTCGTGTAGATAACTACGATA
CGGGAGGGCTTACCATCTGGCCCCAGTGCTGCAATGATACCGCGAGACCCACGCTCACCGGCTCCAGATT
TATCAGCAATAAACCAGCCAGCCGGAAGGGCCGAGCGCAGAAGTGGTCCTGCAACTTTATCCGCCTCCAT
CCAGTCTATTAATTGTTGCCGGGAAGCTAGAGTAAGTAGTTCGCCAGTTAATAGTTTGCGCAACGTTGTT
GCCATTGCTACAGGCATCGTGGTGTCACGCTCGTCGTTTGGTATGGCTTCATTCAGCTCCGGTTCCCAAC
GATCAAGGCGAGTTACATGATCCCCCATGTTGTGCAAAAAAGCGGTTAGCTCCTTCGGTCCTCCGATCGT
TGTCAGAAGTAAGTTGGCCGCAGTGTTATCACTCATGGTTATGGCAGCACTGCATAATTCTCTTACTGTC
ATGCCATCCGTAAGATGCTTTTCTGTGACTGGTGAGTACTCAACCAAGTCATTCTGAGAATAGTGTATGC
GGCGACCGAGTTGCTCTTGCCCGGCGTCAATACGGGATAATACCGCGCCACATAGCAGAACTTTAAAAGT
GCTCATCATTGGAAAACGTTCTTCGGGGCGAAAACTCTCAAGGATCTTACCGCTGTTGAGATCCAGTTCG
ATGTAACCCACTCGTGCACCCAACTGATCTTCAGCATCTTTTACTTTCACCAGCGTTTCTGGGTGAGCAA
AAACAGGAAGGCAAAATGCCGCAAAAAAGGGAATAAGGGCGACACGGAAATGTTGAATACTCATACTCTT
CCTTTTTCAATATTATTGAAGCATTTATCAGGGTTATTGTCTCATGAGCGGATACATATTTGAATGTATT
TAGAAAAATAAACAAATAGGGGTTCCGCGCACATTTCCCCGAAAAGTGCCACCTG
[124 nt withheld, positions 4816-4939]
C
[91 nt withheld, positions 4941-5031]
A
[49 nt withheld, positions 5033-5081]
CCTTTGACGTTGGAGTCCACGTTCTTT
[37 nt withheld, positions 5109-5145]
ACCCTATCTCGGTCTATTCTTTTGATTTATAAGGGATTTTGCCGATTTCGGCCTATTGGTTAAAAAATGA
GCTGATTTAACAAAAATTTAACGCGAATTTTAACAAAATATTAACGCTTACAATTTGCCATTCGCCATTC
AGGCTGCGCAACTGTTGGGAAGGGCGATCGGTGCGGGCCTCTTCGCTATTACGCCAGCCCAAGCTACCAT
GATAAGTAAGTAATATTAAGGTACGGGAGG
